>Addgene plasmid #117412 | U6-FnCas12a-TLR-MCV1-gRNA | depositor full sequence | sequence record 225057 | U6-FnCas12a-TLR-MCV1-gRNA sequence 3701 bps
CTAAATTGTAAGCGTTAATATTTTGTTAAAATTCGCGTTAAATTTTTGTTAAATCAGCTCATTTTTTAAC
CAATAGGCCGAAATCGGCAAAATCCCTTATAAATCAAAAGAATAGACCGAGATAGGGT
[37 nt withheld, positions 129-165]
AAAGAACGTGGACTCCAACGTCAAAGGGCGAAAAACCGTCTATCAGGGCGATGGCCACTACGTGAACCAT
CACCCT
[91 nt withheld, positions 242-332]
G
[124 nt withheld, positions 334-457]
CCCATTCGCCATTCAGGCTGCGCAACTGTTGGGAAGGGCGATCGGTGCGGGCCTCTTCGCTATTACGCCA
GCTGGCGAAAGGGGGATGTGCTGCAAGGCGATTAAGTTGGGTAACGCCAGGGTTTTCCCAGTCACGACGT
TGTAAAACGACGGCCAGTGAGCGCGCGTAATACGACTCACTATAGGGCGAATTGGGTACCGGGCCCCCCC
TCGAGGTCGACGGTATCGATAAGCTTGATATCGAATTCCTGCAGCCCGGGGGATCCGAGGGCCTATTTCC
CATGATTCCTTCATATTTGCATATACGATACAAGGCTGTTAGAGAGATAATTGGAATTAATTTGACTGTA
AACACAAAGATATTAGTACAAAATACGTGACGTAGAAAGTAATAATTTCTTGGGTAGTTTGCAGTTTTAA
AATTATGTTTTAAAATGGACTATCATATGCTTACCGTAACTTGAAAGTATTTCGATTTCTTGGCTTTATA
TATCTTGTGGAAAGGACGAAACACCGTCTAAGAACTTTAAATAATTTCTACTGTTGTAGATGCGAGACAA
ATCACCTGCCTCGTTTTTTTGCGGCCGCCACCGCGGTGGAGCTCCAGCTTTTGTTCCCTTTAGTGAGGGT
TAATTGCGCGCTTGGCGTAATCATGGTCATAGCTGTTTCCTGTGTGAAATTGTTATCCGCTCACAATTCC
ACACAACATACGAGCCGGAAGCATAAAGTGTAAAGCCTGGGGTGCCTAATGAGTGAGCTAACTCACATTA
ATTGCGTTGCGCTCACTGCCCGCTTTCCAGTCGGGAAACCTGTCGTGCCAGCTGCATTAATGAATCGGCC
AACGCGCGGGGAGAGGCGGTTTGCGTATTGGGCGCTCTTCCGCTTCCTCGCTCACTGACTCGCTGCGCTC
GGTCGTTCGGCTGCGGCGAGCGGTATCAGCTCACTCAAAGGCGGTAATACGGTTATCCACAGAATCAGGG
GATAACGCAGGAAAGAACATGTGAGCAAAAGGCCAGCAAAAGGCCAGGAACCGTAAAAAGGCCGCGTTGC
TGGCGTTTTTCCATAGGCTCCGCCCCCCTGACGAGCATCACAAAAATCGACGCTCAAGTCAGAGGTGGCG
AAACCCGACAGGACTATAAAGATACCAGGCGTTTCCCCCTGGAAGCTCCCTCGTGCGCTCTCCTGTTCCG
ACCCTGCCGCTTACCGGATACCTGTCCGCCTTTCTCCCTTCGGGAAGCGTGGCGCTTTCTCATAGCTCAC
GCTGTAGGTATCTCAGTTCGGTGTAGGTCGTTCGCTCCAAGCTGGGCTGTGTGCACGAACCCCCCGTTCA
GCCCGACCGCTGCGCCTTATCCGGTAACTATCGTCTTGAGTCCAACCCGGTAAGACACGACTTATCGCCA
CTGGCAGCAGCCACTGGTAACAGGATTAGCAGAGCGAGGTATGTAGGCGGTGCTACAGAGTTCTTGAAGT
GGTGGCCTAACTACGGCTACACTAGAAGGACAGTATTTGGTATCTGCGCTCTGCTGAAGCCAGTTACCTT
CGGAAAAAGAGTTGGTAGCTCTTGATCCGGCAAACAAACCACCGCTGGTAGCGGTGGTTTTTTTGTTTGC
AAGCAGCAGATTACGCGCAGAAAAAAAGGATCTCAAGAAGATCCTTTGATCTTTTCTACGGGGTCTGACG
CTCAGTGGAACGAAAACTCACGTTAAGGGATTTTGGTCATGAGATTATCAAAAAGGATCTTCACCTAGAT
CCTTTTCGACCGAATAAATACCTGTGACGGAAGATCACTTCGCAGAATAAATAAATCCTGGTGTCCCTGT
TGATACCGGGAAGCCCTGGGCCAACTTTTGGCGAAAATGAGACGTTGATCGGCACGTAAGAGGTTCCAAC
TTTCACCATAATGAAATAAGATCACTACCGGGCGTATTTTTTGAGTTGTCGAGATTTTCAGGAGCTAAGG
AAGCTAAAATGGAGAAAAAAATCACTGGATATACCACCGTTGATATATCCCAATGGCATCGTAAAGAACA
TTTTGAGGCATTTCAGTCAGTTGCTCAATGTACCTATAACCAGACCGTTCAGCTGGATATTACGGCCTTT
TTAAAGACCGTAAAGAAAAATAAGCACAAGTTTTATCCGGCCTTTATTCACATTCTTGCCCGCCTGATGA
ATGCTCATCCGGAATTACGTATGGCAATGAAAGACGGTGAGCTGGTGATATGGGATAGTGTTCACCCTTG
TTACACCGTTTTCCATGAGCAAACTGAAACGTTTTCATCGCTCTGGAGTGAATACCACGACGATTTCCGG
CAGTTTCTACACATATATTCGCAAGATGTGGCGTGTTACGGTGAAAACCTGGCCTATTTCCCTAAAGGGT
TTATTGAGAATATGTTTTTCGTCTCAGCCAATCCCTGGGTGAGTTTCACCAGTTTTGATTTAAACGTGGC
CAATATGGACAACTTCTTCGCCCCCGTTTTCACCATGGGCAAATATTATACGCAAGGCGACAAGGTGCTG
ATGCCGCTGGCGATTCAGGTTCATCATGCCGTTTGTGATGGCTTCCATGTCGGCAGAATGCTTAATGAAT
TACAACAGTACTGCGATGAGTGGCAGGGCGGGGCGTAATTTTTTTAAGGCAGTTATTGGTGCCCTTAAAC
GCCTGGTTGCTACGCCTGAATAAGTGATAATAAGCGGATGAATGGCAGAAATTCGAAAGCAAATTCGACC
CGGTCGTCGGTTCAGGGCAGGGTCGTTAAATAGCCGCTTATGTCTATTGCTGGTTTACAAGTTTATTGAC
TACCGGAAGCAGTGTGACCGTGTGCTTCTCAAATGCCTGAGGCCAGTTTGCTCAGGCTCTCCCCGTGGAG
GTAATAATTGACGATATGATCCTTTTTTTCTGATCAAAAGTGCTCATCATTGGAAAACGTTCTTCGGGGC
GAAAACTCTCAAGGATCTTACCGCTGTTGAGATCCAGTTCGATGTAACCCACTCGTGCACCCAACTGATC
TTCAGCATCTTTTACTTTCACCAGCGTTTCTGGGTGAGCAAAAACAGGAAGGCAAAATGCCGCAAAAAAG
GGAATAAGGGCGACACGGAAATGTTGAATACTCATACTCTTCCTTTTTCAATATTATTGAAGCATTTATC
AAGGGTTATTGTCTCATGAGCGGATACATATTTGAATGTATTTAGAAAAATAAACAAATAGGGGTTCCGC
GCACATTTCCCCGAAAAGTGCCAC
Features (pLannotate 1.2.2; 16 found; start..end, strand, type, name):
      3..457     -  rep_origin     f1 ori (sequence partly withheld): f1 bacteriophage origin of replication; arrow indicates direction of (+) strand synthesis
    462..617     -  CDS            lacZα (fragment): LacZα fragment of β-galactosidase; lacZ fragment
    625..643     +  promoter       T7 promoter: promoter for bacteriophage T7 RNA polymerase
    652..723     -  misc_feature   MCS (fragment): pBluescript multiple cloning site
    724..964     +  promoter       U6 promoter: RNA polymerase III promoter for human U6 snRNA
   1038..1061    -  misc_feature   MCS (fragment): pBluescript multiple cloning site
   1074..1092    -  promoter       T3 promoter: promoter for bacteriophage T3 RNA polymerase
   1137..1153    -  protein_bind   lac operator: The lac repressor binds to the lac operator to inhibit transcription in E. coli. This inhibition can be relieved by adding lactose or isopropyl-β-D-thiogalactopyranoside (IPTG). lac repressor encoded by lacI
   1161..1191    -  promoter       lac promoter: promoter for the E. coli lac operon
   1206..1227    -  protein_bind   CAP binding site: CAP binding activates transcription in the presence of cAMP. E. coli catabolite activator protein
   1240..1332    -  CDS            lacI (fragment): lac repressor; lacI; The lac repressor binds to the lac operator to inhibit transcription in E. coli. This inhibition can be relieved by adding lactose or isopropyl-β-D-thiogalactopyranoside (IPTG).
   1515..2103    -  rep_origin     ori: high-copy-number ColE1/pMB1/pBR322/pUC origin of replication
   2323..2425    +  promoter       cat promoter: promoter of the E. coli cat gene encoding chloramphenicol acetyltransferase
   2426..3085    +  CDS            CmR: chloramphenicol acetyltransferase; cat; confers resistance to chloramphenicol
   3363..3572    -  CDS            AmpR (fragment): β-lactamase; bla; confers resistance to ampicillin, carbenicillin, and related antibiotics
   3573..3678    -  promoter       AmpR promoter: bla
