>Addgene plasmid #117412 | U6-FnCas12a-TLR-MCV1-gRNA | addgene full sequence | sequence record 228915 | Addgene NGS Result
GCCAGCTGGCGAAAGGGGGATGTGCTGCAAGGCGATTAAGTTGGGTAACGCCAGGGTTTTCCCAGTCACG
ACGTTGTAAAACGACGGCCAGTGAGCGCGCGTAATACGACTCACTATAGGGCGAATTGGGTACCGGGCCC
CCCCTCGAGGTCGACGGTATCGATAAGCTTGATATCGAATTCCTGCAGCCCGGGGGATCCGAGGGCCTAT
TTCCCATGATTCCTTCATATTTGCATATACGATACAAGGCTGTTAGAGAGATAATTGGAATTAATTTGAC
TGTAAACACAAAGATATTAGTACAAAATACGTGACGTAGAAAGTAATAATTTCTTGGGTAGTTTGCAGTT
TTAAAATTATGTTTTAAAATGGACTATCATATGCTTACCGTAACTTGAAAGTATTTCGATTTCTTGGCTT
TATATATCTTGTGGAAAGGACGAAACACCGTCTAAGAACTTTAAATAATTTCTACTGTTGTAGATGCGAG
ACAAATCACCTGCCTCGTTTTTTTGCGGCCGCCACCGCGGTGGAGCTCCAGCTTTTGTTCCCTTTAGTGA
GGGTTAATTGCGCGCTTGGCGTAATCATGGTCATAGCTGTTTCCTGTGTGAAATTGTTATCCGCTCACAA
TTCCACACAACATACGAGCCGGAAGCATAAAGTGTAAAGCCTGGGGTGCCTAATGAGTGAGCTAACTCAC
ATTAATTGCGTTGCGCTCACTGCCCGCTTTCCAGTCGGGAAACCTGTCGTGCCAGCTGCATTAATGAATC
GGCCAACGCGCGGGGAGAGGCGGTTTGCGTATTGGGCGCTCTTCCGCTTCCTCGCTCACTGACTCGCTGC
GCTCGGTCGTTCGGCTGCGGCGAGCGGTATCAGCTCACTCAAAGGCGGTAATACGGTTATCCACAGAATC
AGGGGATAACGCAGGAAAGAACATGTGAGCAAAAGGCCAGCAAAAGGCCAGGAACCGTAAAAAGGCCGCG
TTGCTGGCGTTTTTCCATAGGCTCCGCCCCCCTGACGAGCATCACAAAAATCGACGCTCAAGTCAGAGGT
GGCGAAACCCGACAGGACTATAAAGATACCAGGCGTTTCCCCCTGGAAGCTCCCTCGTGCGCTCTCCTGT
TCCGACCCTGCCGCTTACCGGATACCTGTCCGCCTTTCTCCCTTCGGGAAGCGTGGCGCTTTCTCATAGC
TCACGCTGTAGGTATCTCAGTTCGGTGTAGGTCGTTCGCTCCAAGCTGGGCTGTGTGCACGAACCCCCCG
TTCAGCCCGACCGCTGCGCCTTATCCGGTAACTATCGTCTTGAGTCCAACCCGGTAAGACACGACTTATC
GCCACTGGCAGCAGCCACTGGTAACAGGATTAGCAGAGCGAGGTATGTAGGCGGTGCTACAGAGTTCTTG
AAGTGGTGGCCTAACTACGGCTACACTAGAAGAACAGTATTTGGTATCTGCGCTCTGCTGAAGCCAGTTA
CCTTCGGAAAAAGAGTTGGTAGCTCTTGATCCGGCAAACAAACCACCGCTGGTAGCGGTGGTTTTTTTGT
TTGCAAGCAGCAGATTACGCGCAGAAAAAAAGGATCTCAAGAAGATCCTTTGATCTTTTCTACGGGGTCT
GACGCTCAGTGGAACGAAAACTCACGTTAAGGGATTTTGGTCATGAGATTATCAAAAAGGATCTTCACCT
AGATCCTTTTCGACCGAATAAATACCTGTGACGGAAGATCACTTCGCAGAATAAATAAATCCTGGTGTCC
CTGTTGATACCGGGAAGCCCTGGGCCAACTTTTGGCGAAAATGAGACGTTGATCGGCACGTAAGAGGTTC
CAACTTTCACCATAATGAAATAAGATCACTACCGGGCGTATTTTTTGAGTTGTCGAGATTTTCAGGAGCT
AAGGAAGCTAAAATGGAGAAAAAAATCACTGGATATACCACCGTTGATATATCCCAATGGCATCGTAAAG
AACATTTTGAGGCATTTCAGTCAGTTGCTCAATGTACCTATAACCAGACCGTTCAGCTGGATATTACGGC
CTTTTTAAAGACCGTAAAGAAAAATAAGCACAAGTTTTATCCGGCCTTTATTCACATTCTTGCCCGCCTG
ATGAATGCTCATCCGGAATTACGTATGGCAATGAAAGACGGTGAGCTGGTGATATGGGATAGTGTTCACC
CTTGTTACACCGTTTTCCATGAGCAAACTGAAACGTTTTCATCGCTCTGGAGTGAATACCACGACGATTT
CCGGCAGTTTCTACACATATATTCGCAAGATGTGGCGTGTTACGGTGAAAACCTGGCCTATTTCCCTAAA
GGGTTTATTGAGAATATGTTTTTCGTCTCAGCCAATCCCTGGGTGAGTTTCACCAGTTTTGATTTAAACG
TGGCCAATATGGACAACTTCTTCGCCCCCGTTTTCACCATGGGCAAATATTATACGCAAGGCGACAAGGT
GCTGATGCCGCTGGCGATTCAGGTTCATCATGCCGTTTGTGATGGCTTCCATGTCGGCAGAATGCTTAAT
GAATTACAACAGTACTGCGATGAGTGGCAGGGCGGGGCGTAATTTTTTTAAGGCAGTTATTGGTGCCCTT
AAACGCCTGGTTGCTACGCCTGAATAAGTGATAATAAGCGGATGAATGGCAGAAATTCGAAAGCAAATTC
GACCCGGTCGTCGGTTCAGGGCAGGGTCGTTAAATAGCCGCTTATGTCTATTGCTGGTTTACCGGTTTAT
TGACTACCGGAAGCAGTGTGACCGTGTGCTTCTCAAATGCCTGAGGCCAGTTTGCTCAGGCTCTCCCCGT
GGAGGTAATAATTGACGATATGATCCTTTTTTTCTGATCAAAAAGTGCTCATCATTGGAAAACGTTCTTC
GGGGCGAAAACTCTCAAGGATCTTACCGCTGTTGAGATCCAGTTCGATGTAACCCACTCGTGCACCCAAC
TGATCTTCAGCATCTTTTACTTTCACCAGCGTTTCTGGGTGAGCAAAAACAGGAAGGCAAAATGCCGCAA
AAAAGGGAATAAGGGCGACACGGAAATGTTGAATACTCATACTCTTCCTTTTTCAATATTATTGAAGCAT
TTATCAGGGTTATTGTCTCATGAGCGGATACATATTTGAATGTATTTAGAAAAATAAACAAATAGGGGTT
CCGCGCACATTTCCCCGAAAAGTGCCACCTAAATTGTAAGCGTTAATATTTTGTTAAAATTCGCGTTAAA
TTTTTGTTAAATCAGCTCATTTTTTAACCAATAGGCCGAAATCGGCAAAATCCCTTATAAATCAAAAGAA
TAGACCGAGATAGGGT
[37 nt withheld, positions 3307-3343]
AAAGAACGTGGACTCCAACGTCAAAGG
[49 nt withheld, positions 3371-3419]
T
[91 nt withheld, positions 3421-3511]
G
[124 nt withheld, positions 3513-3636]
CCCATTCGCCATTCAGGCTGCGCAACTGTTGGGAAGGGCGATCGGTGCGGGCCTCTTCGCTATTAC
Features (pLannotate 1.2.2; 16 found; start..end, strand, type, name):
    102..120     +  promoter       T7 promoter: promoter for bacteriophage T7 RNA polymerase
    129..200     -  misc_feature   MCS (fragment): pBluescript multiple cloning site
    201..441     +  promoter       U6 promoter: RNA polymerase III promoter for human U6 snRNA
    515..538     -  misc_feature   MCS (fragment): pBluescript multiple cloning site
    551..569     -  promoter       T3 promoter: promoter for bacteriophage T3 RNA polymerase
    614..630     -  protein_bind   lac operator: The lac repressor binds to the lac operator to inhibit transcription in E. coli. This inhibition can be relieved by adding lactose or isopropyl-β-D-thiogalactopyranoside (IPTG). lac repressor encoded by lacI
    638..668     -  promoter       lac promoter: promoter for the E. coli lac operon
    683..704     -  protein_bind   CAP binding site: CAP binding activates transcription in the presence of cAMP. E. coli catabolite activator protein
    717..809     -  CDS            lacI (fragment): lac repressor; lacI; The lac repressor binds to the lac operator to inhibit transcription in E. coli. This inhibition can be relieved by adding lactose or isopropyl-β-D-thiogalactopyranoside (IPTG).
    992..1580    -  rep_origin     ori: high-copy-number ColE1/pMB1/pBR322/pUC origin of replication
   1800..1902    +  promoter       cat promoter: promoter of the E. coli cat gene encoding chloramphenicol acetyltransferase
   1903..2562    +  CDS            CmR: chloramphenicol acetyltransferase; cat; confers resistance to chloramphenicol
   2841..3050    -  CDS            AmpR (fragment): β-lactamase; bla; confers resistance to ampicillin, carbenicillin, and related antibiotics
   3051..3155    -  promoter       AmpR promoter: bla
   3208..3636    -  rep_origin     f1 ori (sequence partly withheld): f1 bacteriophage origin of replication; arrow indicates direction of (+) strand synthesis
   3641..94      -  CDS            lacZα (fragment) (across the origin): LacZα fragment of β-galactosidase; lacZ fragment
