[The description below was written by a language model from this plasmid's Addgene catalogue record and pLannotate feature annotations shown in this document.]
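Description:
U6-FnCas12a-TLR-MCV1-gRNA is a small (about 3.7 kb) guide RNA expression plasmid built on a pBluescript SK(+) backbone. It replicates in E. coli at high copy from a ColE1/pUC-type origin and is selected with chloramphenicol. The feature tables show an intact chloramphenicol acetyltransferase gene with its own cat promoter, whereas only a fragment of the original β-lactamase gene and its promoter remain, so ampicillin resistance appears to have been disrupted in favour of CmR. Other pBluescript remnants are present: the f1 phage origin, which can support single-stranded DNA production, a lacZα fragment, the lac promoter and operator, and the T7 and T3 promoters flanking the split multiple cloning site.

The payload sits within that cloning site. A human U6 RNA polymerase III promoter drives a synthetic insert of roughly 100 bp, introduced by Gibson cloning, that encodes an FnCas12a (Francisella novicida Cas12a) guide RNA. The guide itself is not annotated, but it presumably lies in the short unannotated interval between the U6 promoter and the downstream MCS fragment. It targets TLR 2.0; in the context of the associated work on homology-directed repair this is most likely a traffic light reporter, a fluorescent system for scoring editing outcomes in cells, although the record does not expand the abbreviation. The plasmid carries no nuclease gene and no mammalian selection marker, so FnCas12a would have to be supplied separately, with the plasmid presumably delivered transiently into mammalian reporter cells. The depositor and sequencing-derived records differ by one nucleotide in length and in their numbering start point, but show the same set of features.
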