Addgene plasmid #117412: U6-FnCas12a-TLR-MCV1-gRNA
Purpose: FnCas12a-gRNA targeting TLR2.0
Depositing lab: Erik Sontheimer. Depositing organization: University of Massachusetts, Worcester. Publication: Efficient Homology-Directed Repair with Circular Single-Stranded DNA Donors. Iyer S, Mir A, Vega-Badillo J, Roscoe BP, Ibraheim R, Zhu LJ, Lee J, Liu P, Luk K, Mintzer E, Guo D, Soares de Brito J, Emerson CP Jr, Zamore PD, Sontheimer EJ, Wolfe SA. CRISPR J. 2022 Oct;5(5):685-701. doi: 10.1089/crispr.2022.0058. Epub 2022 Sep 7. PubMed 36070530.
Backbone
  Vector backbone: pBluescript SK (+)
  Modifications to backbone: Added the gRNA sequence of FnCas12a targeting TLR2.0
Growth in bacteria
  Bacterial resistance: Chloramphenicol, 25 μg/mL
  Growth temperature: 37°C
  Growth strain: NEB Stable
  Copy number: High Copy
Gene/Insert
  Gene/Insert name: FnCas12a gRNA targeting TLR 2.0
  Species: Synthetic
  Insert size (bp): 100
  Promoter: U6
  Cloning method: Gibson Cloning
  Sequencing primers: 5′ CGTGACGTAGAAAGTAATAATTTC; 3′ CCTCGAGCCGCGGCCAAAG
Terms and licenses: Academic/Nonprofit Terms; Industry Terms: Not Available to Industry
Depositor comments: Please visit https://www.biorxiv.org/content/10.1101/864199v1 for bioRxiv preprint.
How to cite: U6-FnCas12a-TLR-MCV1-gRNA was a gift from Erik Sontheimer (Addgene plasmid # 117412 ; http://n2t.net/addgene:117412 ; RRID:Addgene_117412)
